>Addgene plasmid #105305 | pEGFP Kindlin2 | addgene full sequence | sequence record 204221 | Addgene NGS Result
AGGATCTTCTTGAGATCCTTTTTTTCTGCGCGTAATCTGCTGCTTGCAAACAAAAAAACCACCGCTACCA
GCGGTGGTTTGTTTGCCGGATCAAGAGCTACCAACTCTTTTTCCGAAGGTAACTGGCTTCAGCAGAGCGC
AGATACCAAATACTGTTCTTCTAGTGTAGCCGTAGTTAGGCCACCACTTCAAGAACTCTGTAGCACCGCC
TACATACCTCGCTCTGCTAATCCTGTTACCAGTGGCTGCTGCCAGTGGCGATAAGTCGTGTCTTACCGGG
TTGGACTCAAGACGATAGTTACCGGATAAGGCGCAGCGGTCGGGCTGAACGGGGGGTTCGTGCACACAGC
CCAGCTTGGAGCGAACGACCTACACCGAACTGAGATACCTACAGCGTGAGCTATGAGAAAGCGCCACGCT
TCCCGAAGGGAGAAAGGCGGACAGGTATCCGGTAAGCGGCAGGGTCGGAACAGGAGAGCGCACGAGGGAG
CTTCCAGGGGGAAACGCCTGGTATCTTTATAGTCCTGTCGGGTTTCGCCACCTCTGACTTGAGCGTCGAT
TTTTGTGATGCTCGTCAGGGGGGCGGAGCCTATGGAAAAACGCCAGCAACGCGGCCTTTTTACGGTTCCT
GGCCTTTTGCTGGCCTTTTGCTCACATGTTCTTTCCTGCGTTATCCCCTGATTCTGTGGATAACCGTATT
ACCGCCATGCATTAGTTATTAATAGTAATCAATTACGGGGTCATTAGTTCATAGCCCATATATGGAGTTC
CGCGTTACATAACTTACGGTAAATGGCCCGCCTGGCTGACCGCCCAACGACCCCCGCCCATTGACGTCAA
TAATGACGTATGTTCCCATAGTAACGCCAATAGGGACTTTCCATTGACGTCAATGGGTGGAGTATTTACG
GTAAACTGCCCACTTGGCAGTACATCAAGTGTATCATATGCCAAGTACGCCCCCTATTGACGTCAATGAC
GGTAAATGGCCCGCCTGGCATTATGCCCAGTACATGACCTTATGGGACTTTCCTACTTGGCAGTACATCT
ACGTATTAGTCATCGCTATTACCATGGTGATGCGGTTTTGGCAGTACATCAATGGGCGTGGATAGCGGTT
TGACTCACGGGGATTTCCAAGTCTCCACCCCATTGACGTCAATGGGAGTTTGTTTTGGCACCAAAATCAA
CGGGACTTTCCAAAATGTCGTAACAACTCCGCCCCATTGACGCAAATGGGCGGTAGGCGTGTACGGTGGG
AGGTCTATATAAGCAGAGCTGGTTTAGTGAACCGTCAGATCCGCTAGCGGCCACCATGGCTCTGGACGGG
ATAAGGATGCCAGATGGCTGCTACGCGGACGGGACGTGGGAACTGAGTGTCCATGTGACGGACCTGAACC
GCGATGTCACCCTGAGAGTGACCGGCGAGGTGCACATTGGAGGCGTGATGCTTAAGCTGGTGGAGAAACT
CGATGTAAAAAAAGATTGGTCTGACCATGCTCTCTGGTGGGAAAAGAAGAGAACTTGGCTTCTGAAGACA
CATTGGACCTTAGATAAGTATGGTATTCAGGCAGATGCTAAGCTTCAGTTCACCCCTCAGCACAAACTGC
TCCGCCTGCAGCTTCCCAACATGAAGTATGTGAAGGTGAAAGTGAATTTCTCTGATAGAGTCTTCAAAGC
TGTTTCTGACATCTGTAAGACTTTTAATATCAGACACCCCGAAGAACTTTCTCTCTTAAAGAAACCCAGA
GATCCAACAAAGAAAAAAAAGAAGAAGCTAGATGACCAGTCTGAAGATGAGGCACTTGAATTAGAGGGGC
CTCTTATCACTCCTGGATCAGGAAGTATATATTCAAGCCCAGGACTGTATAGTAAAACAATGACCCCCAC
TTATGATGCTCATGATGGAAGCCCCTTGTCACCAACTTCTGCTTGGTTTGGTGACAGTGCTTTGTCAGAA
GGCAATCCTGGTATACTTGCTGTCAGTCAACCAATCACGTCACCAGAAATCTTGGCAAAAATGTTCAAGC
CTCAAGCTCTTCTTGATAAAGCAAAAATCAACCAAGGATGGCTTGATTCCTCAAGATCTCTCATGGAACA
AGATGTGAAGGAAAATGAGGCCTTGCTGCTCCGATTCAAGTATTACAGCTTTTTTGATTTGAATCCAAAG
TATGATGCAATCAGAATCAATCAGCTTTATGAGCAGGCCAAATGGGCCATTCTCCTGGAAGAGATTGAAT
GCACAGAAGAAGAAATGATGATGTTTGCAGCCCTGCAGTATCATATCAATAAGCTGTCAATCATGACATC
AGAGAATCATTTGAACAACAGTGACAAAGAAGTTGATGAAGTTGATGCTGCCCTTTCAGACCTGGAGATT
ACTCTGGAAGGGGGTAAAACGTCAACAATTTTGGGTGACATTACTTCCATTCCTGAACTTGCTGACTACA
TTAAAGTTTTCAAGCCAAAAAAGCTGACTCTGAAAGGTTACAAACAATATTGGTGCACCTTCAAAGACAC
ATCCATTTCTTGTTATAAGAGCAAAGAAGAATCCAGTGGCACACCAGCTCATCAGATGAACCTCAGGGGA
TGTGAAGTTACCCCAGATGTAAACATTTCAGGCCAAAAATTTAACATTAAACTCCTGATTCCAGTTGCAG
AAGGCATGAATGAAATCTGGCTTCGTTGTGACAATGAAAAACAGTATGCACACTGGATGGCAGCCTGCAG
ATTAGCCTCCAAAGGCAAGACCATGGCGGACAGTTCTTACAACTTAGAAGTTCAGAATATTCTTTCCTTT
CTGAAGATGCAGCATTTAAACCCAGATCCTCAGTTAATACCAGAGCAGATCACGACTGATATAACTCCTG
AATGTTTGGTGTCTCCCCGCTATCTAAAAAAGTATAAGAACAAGCAGATAACAGCGAGAATCTTGGAGGC
CCATCAGAATGTAGCTCAGATGAGTCTAATTGAAGCCAAGATGAGATTTATTCAAGCTTGGCAGTCACTA
CCTGAATTTGGCATCACTCACTTCATTGCAAGGTTCCAAGGGGGCAAAAAAGAAGAACTTATTGGAATTG
CATACAACAGACTGATTCGGATGGATGCCAGCACTGGAGATGCAATTAAAACATGGCGTTTCAGCAACAT
GAAACAGTGGAATGTCAACTGGGAAATCAAAATGGTCACCGTAGAGTTTGCAGATGAAGTACGATTGTCC
TTCATTTGTACTGAAGTAGATTGCAAAGTGGTTCATGAATTCATTGGTGGCTACATATTTCTCTCAACAC
GTGCAAAAGACCAAAACGAGAGTTTAGATGAAGAGATGTTCTACAAACTTACCAGTGGTTGGGTGGGTAA
CTCAGGGGATCCAGGAATGGTGAGCAAGGGCGAGGAGCTGTTCACCGGGGTGGTGCCCATCCTGGTCGAG
CTGGACGGCGACGTAAACGGCCACAAGTTCAGCGTGTCCGGCGAGGGCGAGGGCGATGCCACCTACGGCA
AGCTGACCCTGAAGTTCATCTGCACCACCGGCAAGCTGCCCGTGCCCTGGCCCACCCTCGTGACCACCCT
GACCTACGGCGTGCAGTGCTTCAGCCGCTACCCCGACCACATGAAGCAGCACGACTTCTTCAAGTCCGCC
ATGCCCGAAGGCTACGTCCAGGAGCGCACCATCTTCTTCAAGGACGACGGCAACTACAAGACCCGCGCCG
AGGTGAAGTTCGAGGGCGACACCCTGGTGAACCGCATCGAGCTGAAGGGCATCGACTTCAAGGAGGACGG
CAACATCCTGGGGCACAAGCTGGAGTACAACTACAACAGCCACAACGTCTATATCATGGCCGACAAGCAG
AAGAACGGCATCAAGGTGAACTTCAAGATCCGCCACAACATCGAGGACGGCAGCGTGCAGCTCGCCGACC
ACTACCAGCAGAACACCCCCATCGGCGACGGCCCCGTGCTGCTGCCCGACAACCACTACCTGAGCACCCA
GTCCGCCCTGAGCAAAGACCCCAACGAGAAGCGCGATCACATGGTCCTGCTGGAGTTCGTGACCGCCGCC
GGGATCACTCTCGGCATGGACGAGCTGTACAAGTAAAGCGGCCGCGACTCTAGATCATAATCAGCCATAC
CACATTTGTAGAGGTTTTACTTGCTTTAAAAAACCTCCCACACCTCCCCCTGAACCTGAAACATAAAATG
AATGCAATTGTTGTTGTTAACTTGTTTATTGCAGCTTATAATGGTTACAAATAAAGCAATAGCATCACAA
ATTTCACAAATAAAGCATTTTTTTCACTGCATTCTAGTTGTGGTTTGTCCAAACTCATCAATGTATCTTA
AGGCGTAAATTGTAAGCGTTAATATTTTGTTAAAATTCGCGTTAAATTTTTGTTAAATCAGCTCATTTTT
TAACCAATAGGCCGAAATCGGCAAAATCCCTTATAAATCAAAAGAATAGACCGAGATAGGGT
[37 nt withheld, positions 4473-4509]
AAAGAACGTGGACTCCAACGTCAAAGG
[49 nt withheld, positions 4537-4585]
T
[91 nt withheld, positions 4587-4677]
G
[124 nt withheld, positions 4679-4802]
CAGGTGGCACTTTTCGGGGAAATGTGCGCGGAACCCCTATTTGTTTATTTTTCTAAATACATTCAAATAT
GTATCCGCTCATGAGACAATAACCCTGATAAATGCTTCAATAATATTGAAAAAGGAAGAGTCCTGAGGCG
GAAAGAACCAGCTGTGGAATGTGTGTCAGTTAGGGTGTGGAAAGTCCCCAGGCTCCCCAGCAGGCAGAAG
TATGCAAAGCATGCATCTCAATTAGTCAGCAACCAGGTGTGGAAAGTCCCCAGGCTCCCCAGCAGGCAGA
AGTATGCAAAGCATGCATCTCAATTAGTCAGCAACCATAGTCCCGCCCCTAACTCCGCCCATCCCGCCCC
TAACTCCGCCCAGTTCCGCCCATTCTCCGCCCCATGGCTGACTAATTTTTTTTATTTATGCAGAGGCCGA
GGCCGCCTCGGCCTCTGAGCTATTCCAGAAGTAGTGAGGAGGCTTTTTTGGAGGCCTAGGCTTTTGCAAA
GATCGATCAAGAGACAGGATGAGGATCGTTTCGCATGATTGAACAAGATGGATTGCACGCAGGTTCTCCG
GCCGCTTGGGTGGAGAGGCTATTCGGCTATGACTGGGCACAACAGACAATCGGCTGCTCTGATGCCGCCG
TGTTCCGGCTGTCAGCGCAGGGGCGCCCGGTTCTTTTTGTCAAGACCGACCTGTCCGGTGCCCTGAATGA
ACTGCAAGACGAGGCAGCGCGGCTATCGTGGCTGGCCACGACGGGCGTTCCTTGCGCAGCTGTGCTCGAC
GTTGTCACTGAAGCGGGAAGGGACTGGCTGCTATTGGGCGAAGTGCCGGGGCAGGATCTCCTGTCATCTC
ACCTTGCTCCTGCCGAGAAAGTATCCATCATGGCTGATGCAATGCGGCGGCTGCATACGCTTGATCCGGC
TACCTGCCCATTCGACCACCAAGCGAAACATCGCATCGAGCGAGCACGTACTCGGATGGAAGCCGGTCTT
GTCGATCAGGATGATCTGGACGAAGAGCATCAGGGGCTCGCGCCAGCCGAACTGTTCGCCAGGCTCAAGG
CGAGCATGCCCGACGGCGAGGATCTCGTCGTGACCCATGGCGATGCCTGCTTGCCGAATATCATGGTGGA
AAATGGCCGCTTTTCTGGATTCATCGACTGTGGCCGGCTGGGTGTGGCGGACCGCTATCAGGACATAGCG
TTGGCTACCCGTGATATTGCTGAAGAGCTTGGCGGCGAATGGGCTGACCGCTTCCTCGTGCTTTACGGTA
TCGCCGCTCCCGATTCGCAGCGCATCGCCTTCTATCGCCTTCTTGACGAGTTCTTCTGAGCGGGACTCTG
GGGTTCGAAATGACCGACCAAGCGACGCCCAACCTGCCATCACGAGATTTCGATTCCACCGCCGCCTTCT
ATGAAAGGTTGGGCTTCGGAATCGTTTTCCGGGACGCCGGCTGGATGATCCTCCAGCGCGGGGATCTCAT
GCTGGAGTTCTTCGCCCACCCTAGGGGGAGGCTAACTGAAACACGGAAGGAGACAATACCGGAAGGAACC
CGCGCTATGACGGCAATAAAAAGACAGAATAAAACGCACGGTGTTGGGTCGTTTGTTCATAAACGCGGGG
TTCGGTCCCAGGGCTGGCACTCTGTCGATACCCCACCGAGACCCCATTGGGGCCAATACGCCCGCGTTTC
TTCCTTTTCCCCACCCCACCCCCCAAGTTCGGGTGAAGGCCCAGGGCTCGCAGCCAACGTCGGGGCGGCA
GGCCCTGCCATAGCCTCAGGTTACTCATATATACTTTAGATTGATTTAAAACTTCATTTTTAATTTAAAA
GGATCTAGGTGAAGATCCTTTTTGATAATCTCATGACCAAAATCCCTTAACGTGAGTTTTCGTTCCACTG
AGCGTCAGACCCCGTAGAAAAGATCAA
Features (pLannotate 1.2.2; 14 found; start..end, strand, type, name):
     10..598     +  rep_origin     ori: high-copy-number ColE1/pMB1/pBR322/pUC origin of replication
    773..1076    +  enhancer       CMV enhancer: human cytomegalovirus immediate early enhancer
   1077..1280    +  promoter       CMV promoter: human cytomegalovirus (CMV) immediate early promoter
   1316..3355    +  CDS            FERMT2: FERM2_HUMAN - Also known as KIND2, MIG2, PLEKHC1. Experimental evidence at protein level: Swiss-Prot protein existence level 1. Scaffolding protein that enhances integrin activation mediated by TLN1 and/or TLN2, but activates integrins only weakly by itself. Binds to membranes enriched in phosphoinositides. Enhances integrin-mediated cell adhesion onto the extracellular matrix and cell spreading; this requires both its ability to interact with integrins and with phospholipid membranes. Required for the assembly of focal adhesions. Participates in the connection between extracellular matrix adh
   3377..4096    +  CDS            EGFP: the original enhanced GFP (Yang et al., 1996) mammalian codon-optimized
   4113..4196    +  CDS            large T antigen (fragment): large T antigen from SV40 (simian virus 40)
   4219..4340    +  polyA_signal   SV40 poly(A) signal: SV40 polyadenylation signal
   4374..4802    -  rep_origin     f1 ori (sequence partly withheld): f1 bacteriophage origin of replication; arrow indicates direction of (+) strand synthesis
   4829..4933    +  promoter       AmpR promoter: bla
   4935..5292    +  promoter       SV40 promoter: SV40 enhancer and early promoter
   5327..6121    +  CDS            NeoR/KanR: aminoglycoside phosphotransferase from Tn5; aph(3')-II (or nptII); confers resistance to neomycin, kanamycin, and G418 (Geneticin®)
   6142..6294    +  CDS            ble (fragment): BLE_KLEPN - Experimental evidence at protein level: Swiss-Prot protein existence level 1. Binding protein with a strong affinity to the bleomycin family of antibiotics. Binds to CL990; an antimitotic-antibiotic compound. From Klebsiella pneumoniae.
   6353..6400    +  polyA_signal   HSV TK poly(A) signal: herpes simplex virus thymidine kinase polyadenylation signal (Cole and Stacy, 1985)
   6491..6507    -  polyA_signal   bGH poly(A) signal (fragment): bovine growth hormone polyadenylation signal
