[The description below was written by a language model from this plasmid's Addgene catalogue record and pLannotate feature annotations shown in this document.]
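Description:
pEGFP Kindlin2 is a mammalian expression plasmid of about 6.7 kb built on pEGFP-NV, a modified pEGFP-N1 backbone in which the EGFP coding sequence sits between BamHI and NotI sites. It carries the human Kindlin-2 (FERMT2) cDNA, recorded as roughly 2.1 kb and cloned between NheI and BamHI, so that the Kindlin-2 open reading frame lies directly upstream of EGFP and is expressed as a C-terminally EGFP-tagged fusion protein. Transcription is driven by the human cytomegalovirus immediate early enhancer and promoter and terminated by the SV40 polyadenylation signal. The depositor notes that the cDNA originated from a commercial clone.

In bacteria the plasmid replicates from a high-copy ColE1/pUC-type origin and is selected with kanamycin. The same Tn5 aminoglycoside phosphotransferase gene (NeoR/KanR) is preceded by both a bacterial bla promoter and the SV40 enhancer/early promoter and is followed by the HSV TK polyadenylation signal, so it can also confer G418 resistance for selecting stably transfected mammalian cells. An f1 phage origin is present as well. The short large T antigen, ble and bGH poly(A) fragments in the annotation appear to be backbone remnants rather than functional elements.

Kindlin-2 is a scaffolding protein that enhances talin-mediated integrin activation, promotes cell adhesion and spreading on extracellular matrix, and is needed for focal adhesion assembly. The stated purpose of the construct is to study the effect of Kindlin-2 on cell–ECM adhesion. The EGFP tag allows the protein's localisation to be followed by fluorescence in transfected cells.
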