Addgene plasmid #105305: pEGFP Kindlin2
Purpose: To study effect of Kindlin 2 on Cell/ECM adhesion
Depositing lab: Kenneth Yamada. Depositing organization: National Institute of Dental and Craniofacial Research (NIDCR). Publication: Dense fibrillar collagen is a potent inducer of invadopodia via a specific signaling network. Artym VV, Swatkoski S, Matsumoto K, Campbell CB, Petrie RJ, Dimitriadis EK, Li X, Mueller SC, Bugge TH, Gucek M, Yamada KM. J Cell Biol. 2015 Feb 2;208(3):331-50. doi: 10.1083/jcb.201405099. PubMed 25646088.
Backbone
  Vector backbone: pEGFP-NV
  Backbone manufacturer: modified pEGFP-N1. GFP is in BamH1 and Not 1 sites
  Vector type: Mammalian Expression
Growth in bacteria
  Bacterial resistance: Kanamycin, 50 μg/mL
  Growth temperature: 37°C
  Growth strain: DH5alpha
  Copy number: High Copy
Gene/Insert
  Gene/Insert name: Kindlin2 (alt name: FERMT2)
  Species: H. sapiens (human)
  Insert size (bp): 2100
  GenBank ID: NM_006832
  Entrez Gene: FERMT2 (a.k.a. KIND2, MIG2, PLEKHC1, UNC112, UNC112B, mig-2)
  Tag / fusion protein: EGFP (C terminal on backbone)
  Cloning method: Restriction Enzyme; 5′ cloning site Nhe1 (unknown if destroyed); 3′ cloning site BamH1 (unknown if destroyed)
  Sequencing primers: 5′ AATGTCGTAACAACTCCGCCCC
Terms and licenses: Academic/Nonprofit Terms; Industry Terms: Not Available to Industry
Depositor comments: Original Kindlin 2 (FERMT2) cDNA was from OriGene, Cat no. SC320413.
How to cite: pEGFP Kindlin2 was a gift from Kenneth Yamada (Addgene plasmid # 105305 ; http://n2t.net/addgene:105305 ; RRID:Addgene_105305)
