>Addgene plasmid #105305 | pEGFP Kindlin2 | depositor partial sequence | sequence record 199502 | Kindlin-GFP sequence
GTGGGAGGTCTATATAAGCAGAGCTGGTTTAGTGAACCGTCAGATCCGCTAGCGGCCACCATGGCTCTGG
ACGGGATAAGGATGCCAGATGGCTGCTACGCGGACGGGACGTGGGAACTGAGTGTCCATGTGACGGACCT
GAACCGCGATGTCACCCTGAGAGTGACCGGCGAGGTGCACATTGGAGGCGTGATGCTTAAGCTGGTGGAG
AAACTCGATGTAAAAAAAGATTGGTCTGACCATGCTCTCTGGTGGGAAAAGAAGAGAACTTGGCTTCTGA
AGACACATTGGACCTTAGATAAGTATGGTATTCAGGCAGATGCTAAGCTTCAGTTCACCCCTCAGCACAA
ACTGCTCCGCCTGCAGCTTCCCAACATGAAGTATGTGAAGGTGAAAGTGAATTTCTCTGATAGAGTCTTC
AAAGCTGTTTCTGACATCTGTAAGACTTTTAATATCAGACACCCCGAAGAACTTTCTCTCTTAAAGAAAC
CCAGAGATCCAACAAAGAAAAAAAAGAAGAAGCTAGATGACCAGTCTGAAGATGAGGCACTTGAATTAGA
GGGGCCTCTTATCACTCCTGGATCAGGAAGTATATATTCAAGCCCAGGACTGTATAGTAAAACAATGACC
CCCACTTATGATGCTCATGATGGAAGCCCCTTGTCACCAACTTCTGCTTGGTTTGGTGACAGTGCTTTGT
CAGAAGGCAATCCTGGTATACTTGCTGTCAGTCAACCAATCACGTCACCAGAAATCTTGGCAAAAATGTT
CAAGCCTCAAGCTCTTCTTGATAAAGCAAAAATCAACCAAGGATGGCTTGATTCCTCAAGATCTCTCATG
GAACAAGATGTGAAGGAAAATGAGGCCTTGCTGCTCCGATTCAAGTATTACAGCTTTTTTGATTTGAATC
CAAAGTATGATGCAATCAGAATCAATCAGCTTTATGAGCAGGCCAAATGGGCCATTCTCCTGGAAGAGAT
TGAATGCACAGAAGAAGAAATGATGATGTTTGCAGCCCTGCAGTATCATATCAATAAGCTGTCAATCATG
ACATCAGAGAATCATTTGAACAACAGTGACAAAGAAGTTGATGAAGTTGATGCTGCCCTTTCAGACCTGG
AGATTACTCTGGAAGGGGGTAAAACGTCAACAATTTTGGGTGACATTACTTCCATTCCTGAACTTGCTGA
CTACATTAAAGTTTTCAAGCCAAAAAAGCTGACTCTGAAAGGTTACAAACAATATTGGTGCACCTTCAAA
GACACATCCATTTCTTGTTATAAGAGCAAAGAAGAATCCAGTGGCACACCAGCTCATCAGATGAACCTCA
GGGGATGTGAAGTTACCCCAGATGTAAACATTTCAGGCCAAAAATTTAACATTAAACTCCTGATTCCAGT
TGCAGAAGGCATGAATGAAATCTGGCTTCGTTGTGACAATGAAAAACAGTATGCACACTGGATGGCAGCC
TGCAGATTAGCCTCCAAAGGCAAGACCATGGCGGACAGTTCTTACAACTTAGAAGTTCAGAATATTCTTT
CCTTTCTGAAGATGCAGCATTTAAACCCAGATCCTCAGTTAATACCAGAGCAGATCACGACTGATATAAC
TCCTGAATGTTTGGTGTCTCCCCGCTATCTAAAAAAGTATAAGAACAAGCAGATAACAGCGAGAATCTTG
GAGGCCCATCAGAATGTAGCTCAGATGAGTCTAATTGAAGCCAAGATGAGATTTATTCAAGCTTGGCAGT
CACTACCTGAATTTGGCATCACTCACTTCATTGCAAGGTTCCAAGGGGGCAAAAAAGAAGAACTTATTGG
AATTGCATACAACAGACTGATTCGGATGGATGCCAGCACTGGAGATGCAATTAAAACATGGCGTTTCAGC
AACATGAAACAGTGGAATGTCAACTGGGAAATCAAAATGGTCACCGTAGAGTTTGCAGATGAAGTACGAT
TGTCCTTCATTTGTACTGAAGTAGATTGCAAAGTGGTTCATGAATTCATTGGTGGCTACATATTTCTCTC
AACACGTGCAAAAGACCAAAACGAGAGTTTAGATGAAGAGATGTTCTACAAACTTACCAGTGGTTGGGTG
GGTAACTCAGGGGATCCAGGAATGGTGAGCAAGGGCGAGGAGCTGTTCACCGGGGTGGTGCCCATCCTGG
TCGAGCTGGACGGCGACGTAAACGGCCACAAGTTCAGCGTGTCCGGCGAGGGCGAGGGCGATGCCACCTA
CGGCAAGCTGACCCTGAAGTTCATCTGCACCACCGGCAAGCTGCCCGTGCCCTGGCCCACCCTCGTGACC
ACCCTGACCTACGGCGTGCAGTGCTTCAGCCGCTACCCCGACCACATGAAGCAGCACGACTTCTTCAAGT
CCGCCATGCCCGAAGGCTACGTCCAGGAGCGCACCATCTTCTTCAAGGACGACGGCAACTACAAGACCCG
CGCCGAGGTGAAGTTCGAGGGCGACACCCTGGTGAACCGCATCGAGCTGAAGGGCATCGACTTCAAGGAG
GACGGCAACATCCTGGGGCACAAGCTGGAGTACAACTACAACAGCCACAACGTCTATATCATGGCCGACA
AGCAGAAGAACGGCATCAAGGTGAACTTCAAGATCCGCCACAACATCGAGGACGGCAGCGTGCAGCTCGC
CGACCACTACCAGCAGAACACCCCCATCGGCGACGGCCCCGTGCTGCTGCCCGACAACCACTACCTGAGC
ACCCAGTCCGCCCTGAGCAAAGACCCCAACGAGAAGCGCGATCACATGGTCCTGCTGGAGTTCGTGACCG
CCGCCGGGATCACTCTCGGCATGGACGAGCTGTACAAGTAAAGCGGCCGCGACTCTAGATCATAATCAGC
CATACCACATTTGTAGAGGTTTTACTTGCTTTAAAAAACCTCCCACACCTCCCCCTGAACCTGAAACATA
AAATGAATGCAATTGTTGTTGTTAACTTGTTTATTGCAGCTTATAATGGTTACAAATAAAGCAATAGCAT
